>Addgene plasmid #19341 | pFA6a-his3-P81nmt1-3FLAG | depositor full sequence | sequence record 8996 | Author sequence
TCTATAGTGTCACCTAAATCGTATGTGTATGATACATAAGGTTATGTATTAATTGTAGCCGCGTTCTAAC
GACAATATGTCCATATGGTGCACTCTCAGTACAATCTGCTCTGATGCCGCATAGTTAAGCCAGCCCCGAC
ACCCGCCAACACCCGCTGACGCGCCCTGACGGGCTTGTCTGCTCCCGGCATCCGCTTACAGACAAGCTGT
GACCGTCTCCGGGAGCTGCATGTGTCAGAGGTTTTCACCGTCATCACCGAAACGCGCGAGACGAAAGGGC
CTCGTGATACGCCTATTTTTATAGGTTAATGTCATGATAATAATGGTTTCTTAGACGTCAGGTGGCACTT
TTCGGGGAAATGTGCGCGGAACCCCTATTTGTTTATTTTTCTAAATACATTCAAATATGTATCCGCTCAT
GAGACAATAACCCTGATAAATGCTTCAATAATATTGAAAAAGGAAGAGTATGAGTATTCAACATTTCCGT
GTCGCCCTTATTCCCTTTTTTGCGGCATTTTGCCTTCCTGTTTTTGCTCACCCAGAAACGCTGGTGAAAG
TAAAAGATGCTGAAGATCAGTTGGGTGCACGAGTGGGTTACATCGAACTGGATCTCAACAGCGGTAAGAT
CCTTGAGAGTTTTCGCCCCGAAGAACGTTTTCCAATGATGAGCACTTTTAAAGTTCTGCTATGTGGCGCG
GTATTATCCCGTATTGACGCCGGGCAAGAGCAACTCGGTCGCCGCATACACTATTCTCAGAATGACTTGG
TTGAGTACTCACCAGTCACAGAAAAGCATCTTACGGATGGCATGACAGTAAGAGAATTATGCAGTGCTGC
CATAACCATGAGTGATAACACTGCGGCCAACTTACTTCTGACAACGATCGGAGGACCGAAGGAGCTAACC
GCTTTTTTGCACAACATGGGGGATCATGTAACTCGCCTTGATCGTTGGGAACCGGAGCTGAATGAAGCCA
TACCAAACGACGAGCGTGACACCACGATGCCTGTAGCAATGGCAACAACGTTGCGCAAACTATTAACTGG
CGAACTACTTACTCTAGCTTCCCGGCAACAATTAATAGACTGGATGGAGGCGGATAAAGTTGCAGGACCA
CTTCTGCGCTCGGCCCTTCCGGCTGGCTGGTTTATTGCTGATAAATCTGGAGCCGGTGAGCGTGGGTCTC
GCGGTATCATTGCAGCACTGGGGCCAGATGGTAAGCCCTCCCGTATCGTAGTTATCTACACGACGGGGAG
TCAGGCAACTATGGATGAACGAAATAGACAGATCGCTGAGATAGGTGCCTCACTGATTAAGCATTGGTAA
CTGTCAGACCAAGTTTACTCATATATACTTTAGATTGATTTAAAACTTCATTTTTAATTTAAAAGGATCT
AGGTGAAGATCCTTTTTGATAATCTCATGACCAAAATCCCTTAACGTGAGTTTTCGTTCCACTGAGCGTC
AGACCCCGTAGAAAAGATCAAAGGATCTTCTTGAGATCCTTTTTTTCTGCGCGTAATCTGCTGCTTGCAA
ACAAAAAAACCACCGCTACCAGCGGTGGTTTGTTTGCCGGATCAAGAGCTACCAACTCTTTTTCCGAAGG
TAACTGGCTTCAGCAGAGCGCAGATACCAAATACTGTCCTTCTAGTGTAGCCGTAGTTAGGCCACCACTT
CAAGAACTCTGTAGCACCGCCTACATACCTCGCTCTGCTAATCCTGTTACCAGTGGCTGCTGCCAGTGGC
GATAAGTCGTGTCTTACCGGGTTGGACTCAAGACGATAGTTACCGGATAAGGCGCAGCGGTCGGGCTGAA
CGGGGGGTTCGTGCACACAGCCCAGCTTGGAGCGAACGACCTACACCGAACTGAGATACCTACAGCGTGA
GCATTGAGAAAGCGCCACGCTTCCCGAAGGGAGAAAGGCGGACAGGTATCCGGTAAGCGGCAGGGTCGGA
ACAGGAGAGCGCACGAGGGAGCTTCCAGGGGGAAACGCCTGGTATCTTTATAGTCCTGTCGGGTTTCGCC
ACCTCTGACTTGAGCGTCGATTTTTGTGATGCTCGTCAGGGGGGCGGAGCCTATGGAAAAACGCCAGCAA
CGCGGCCTTTTTACGGTTCCTGGCCTTTTGCTGGCCTTTTGCTCACATGTTCTTTCCTGCGTTATCCCCT
GATTCTGTGGATAACCGTATTACCGCCTTTGAGTGAGCTGATACCGCTCGCCGCAGCCGAACGACCGAGC
GCAGCGAGTCAGTGAGCGAGGAAGCGGAAGAGCGCCCAATACGCAAACCGCCTCTCCCCGCGCGTTGGCC
GATTCATTAATGCAGGTTAACCTGGCTTATCGAAATTAATACGACTCACTATAGGGAGACCGGCAGATCC
GCGGCCGCATAGGCCACTAGTGGATCTGATATCATCGATGAATTCGAGCTCGTTTAAACTCTATGCAAAG
CTAACGAATCTTTAATTCTTTTATTACACGGGTTATAATCCTTTAAATTAGCGTAACTCCTTTACAAAAT
TAAAAATAACATCTTTTCATTGCTTATCGAACTATACGGAAACACACCAAAAAGGAAGAAAACGTATTTT
AATAAAGAAAGAAGGAATGCAAGCGCAATTAGCGAACACAAAATATATTGGGTACATCAGAAAAGAAATG
TGACGAGTCCGGAAGGGGAAAGGAAAGAGTTATAATTTGTCTAATTGAAACGTTCTAATAGGCCAGAAAA
GGAAACCTCATTTTTTTGTATAGTATTCCTGCAATACAAGTTTAATAGTTTTTAGTAATATCGTATTCTC
TTCTTCTGTGCCAACAGTGATACGCAATGCTCCTTCGCAAAGAGGCTCTGTACCTCTAAATCTAACAACG
ACTTTGTGCATCGTGGCCATTTGTAAATAAAGATATTTTGCGGCATCGTTACTAGGCTTACCTCCTTCTG
GTCTATCTAAAACCTGAATGAGGATAAAATTTGCATCATAACCACCTATAATCTTGCCCATTCCTTTAAT
GGTAGTAAGCTCTTTGCAAAGACGAACTCTTTGCTGTATAATAGCATCTCTATATGTATGCATTTTATCA
ATCGACTGAGGGGATAAAGCATCCAAAGCTAAACGAGAGGTGGGTTCGCTAATGTTATAAGGAGCCTTTA
ATGAGTTCATAATGGTAGCAATAGGTTTACTTGTCAAACAAAATCCGATACTAAACATCATAGTTAGTAA
AGAAATAATATTAATGCTTAAAAGCTTAGATTAACTTACCGAATTCCTGCTAGACCGAAAGATTTCGAAA
GGGTTTGGCAAACAGCAAGGTTTGGATATTCATTGACAAGAGTTAAGGCAGACATATCGGGAGCAGAGAA
ATCAATATAGGCCTCATCGACGACAACGATTCCATTCCATGTAGGGTGCTCCAAAATCTTCTTAATATCC
TCGAGTTTAAGAGCCTTAGCTGTTGGATTACCAGGGGAACAAGCAAAAAAGACTTTGATGGCACTATCTT
TAGAAAGTGTTTCGCAAATAGCATCGACGTTCAAATTGAAATCTGGTTCAAGGAGAACCTTAACAACCTC
AACATCGTTGATTTTTGCAGAGACCGTATACATTCCGTACGAAGGTGGACACATCAAAATCTTATCTTTT
CCAGGAATACAAGAAATGCGAATTAAGGAGTCAATAATTTCATCGCTGCCAACACCCATGCAAATGTTAT
CTGGTGTTAGTGGCTTGGTAATGGAAAGCTCTTTGTTTCTCAAATCACATAATCTTTGCTTTACTTCGAT
CTGTCTAGGATCCGGATAACGATTGAATTCCACACCGTCCACGGAAATAACCGAACCATAAGCACATTCA
TTGGCATCAAGAAGGACACCTCTATTAAGATTAGCAAAAAATATATAGGCGAGAAAAGGGTAAAAAACAA
CAAAGGCCTGAAATCGCCAGCTCCAACAACAACAGTAAACAGGGAGTACTTCATTGCTTTCCAAGCAGCT
AATAAAATATCTTTCTAGAAGTAGCCCTCATATCAATTATTACCCAAATATAAAGATAAAACATACTCAG
AGAAGTCACTATATTCTATGTTAATATATATCACGCTTTCTAGTTTATCAAGTTATTACATACTCTCTCG
CACAGCGATAAGGCTGAAGTTCTAAGATATTTTTACGAAGACAAGTATTCAAATCAAACATCGTATCTCT
TTCGATGTGTTTTTGTTAAAGTAAGAAGAAAGCGATCGATGAGATTAATTAATAATTAACCTAAGATGCA
GGTGATATCTATAAATATATAGTGTGTAGCAATGTGAGTCTTTAATTCATTACAACGTGTATCACCGTGT
CATTATATCCAATAAATTCAGAAACCTGAAGAGGAAAGAGAAATAAAGCTCCATATGTCTTTCATTTCCA
AATACAATTATAAGTGCAATAGTAAAGAAAACGTTGAAAGAGATCTCGCCATAAAAGACAGAATAAGTCA
TCAGCGGTTGTTTCATTTCCTATATTTTTTTTTTATTTTTTTATTTTTTAATAAGGGAAAATTTAACGTC
TAAGGATACAGAAGATTGTTAGCACATTAAAGTAATAAAGGCTTAAGTAGTAAGTGCCTTAGCATGTTAT
TGTATTTCAAAGGACATAATCTAAAATAATAACAATATCATTTCTCACAAGTTATTCAATTTTCTTTTTT
TTTTCTAATAATATCAAGAATGTATTATTTGTTTGACATAAGTCAACTAATTTATTTAATATGCTGGATT
AATCTTGCAGACATGTAAATTAACAAGTTTTAGTCAAATAACGTTGAAGTTTCAATGAACTCAAATAATT
TCTCTTTTTTTTTATATAACCATATATGTCTAATCTGATTTATATTTTCCGCAGGATCAACTGAAGTTAT
GACATTTGGATTGGATCACTTATAACCTTGGTCGCCAAATAATACAAAAATCAGCGTTATAAAACAAAGA
AGGTTTTTGTTAAGAAATTAATCCTCTTTCTTGATAAGAAAGTTGAACCGAAATTGCAGATACTGATATA
TGAAAATAATACCCACAATTTTGGGAATAGCGCAAGCCTCAATTTAAACAATAGGTGAGGACACATGATA
ATGACCTCAATGATTGTTAGAAGAAAAGAGCCTCATTACAAAATCGAAAAATGAATGGTTGGGTACAAGT
TTCCAAAACATGGTAAAGTGGACTTTGCGTATGAGACGTAAATAGAAAAAAACACTTGTTATATGTTTTC
TAGAATTATTGTTGTCTCTTTATGGTTGGATGATGCAAAATAGTAATTTCGGTTAGTTGCTGTAAAACAC
CACGAGACAAATAGATATGGATATTTATTAAATCAGGAAAAACGTAACTCTCGGCTACTGGATGGTTCAG
TCACCCAACGATTACTGGGGAGAGAAAACAGGGCAAAAGCAAAGCTTAAAGGAATCCGATTGTCATTCGG
CAATGTGCAGCGAAACTAAAAACCGGATAATGGACCTGTTAATCGAAACATTGAAGATGGAAGAGGAATC
CTGGCATATCATCAATTGAATAAGTTGAATTAATTATTTCAATCTCATTCTCACTTTCTGACTTATAGTC
GCTTTGTTAAATCATGTCTTTAATTAATATGGACTACAAGGACGACGATGACAAGGATTACAAAGATGAC
GACGATAAGGACTATAAGGACGATGATGATAAATAGGGCGCGCCACTTCTAAATAAGCGAATTTCTTATG
ATTTATGATTTTTATTATTAAATAAGTTATAAAAAAAATAAGTGTATACAAATTTTAAAGTGACTCTTAG
GTTTTAAAACGAAAATTCTTATTCTTGAGTAACTCTTTCCTGTAGGTCAGGTTGCTTTCTCAGGTATAGT
ATGAGGTCGCTCTTATTGACCACACCTCTACCGGCAGATCCGCTAGGGATAACAGGGTAATATAGATCCG
TCGACCTGCAGCGTACGAAGCTTCAGCTGGCGGCCGCGT
Features (pLannotate 1.2.2; 13 found; start..end, strand, type, name):
      1..19      -  promoter       SP6 promoter: promoter for bacteriophage SP6 RNA polymerase
     82..133     -  misc_feature   bom (fragment): basis of mobility region from pBR322
    235..270     -  CDS            rop (fragment): Rop protein, which maintains plasmids at low copy number; rop
    365..469     +  promoter       AmpR promoter: bla
    470..1330    +  CDS            AmpR: β-lactamase; bla; confers resistance to ampicillin, carbenicillin, and related antibiotics
   1501..2089    +  rep_origin     ori: high-copy-number ColE1/pMB1/pBR322/pUC origin of replication
   2272..2325    +  CDS            lacI (fragment): lac repressor; lacI; The lac repressor binds to the lac operator to inhibit transcription in E. coli. This inhibition can be relieved by adding lactose or isopropyl-β-D-thiogalactopyranoside (IPTG).
   2347..2365    +  promoter       T7 promoter: promoter for bacteriophage T7 RNA polymerase
   2738..4191    -  CDS            S. pombe his3: imidazole acetol phosphate transaminase, required for histidine biosynthesis; Schizosaccharomyces pombe his3
   4456..5614    +  promoter       nmt1 promoter: wild-type nmt1 promoter from Schizosaccharomyces pombe, conferring strong thiamine-repressible expression
   5635..5655    +  CDS            FLAG (fragment): FLAG® epitope tag, followed by an enterokinase cleavage site
   5656..5699    +  CDS            3xFLAG (fragment): three tandem FLAG® epitope tags
   5727..5914    +  terminator     ADH1 terminator: S. cerevisiae ADH1; transcription terminator for the S. cerevisiae alcohol dehydrogenase 1 (ADH1) gene
