[The description below was written by a language model from this plasmid's Addgene catalogue record and pLannotate feature annotations shown in this document.]
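Description:
pFA6a-his3-P81nmt1-3FLAG is a member of the pFA6a family of PCR-template plasmids, built for genomic FLAG epitope tagging in the fission yeast Schizosaccharomyces pombe. It was derived from pFA6a-kanMX6-P81nmt1-3FLAG by replacing the kanMX6 marker with an approximately 2 kb S. pombe his3 fragment cloned between BglII and PmeI sites. The roughly 6 kb plasmid is maintained in E. coli through a high-copy ColE1/pUC-type origin and an ampicillin resistance gene (bla) with its own promoter. No yeast replication origin is annotated, which fits a role as a source of integrating cassettes rather than as an episomal vector. SP6 and T7 phage promoters flank the module, and the short bom, rop and lacI fragments appear to be backbone remnants.

The functional module consists of the his3 gene, which encodes imidazole acetol phosphate transaminase and allows selection by histidine prototrophy in his3 mutant strains. It lies in reverse orientation upstream of an nmt1 promoter, FLAG/3xFLAG coding sequence and the S. cerevisiae ADH1 terminator. The annotation tool labels the promoter as wild-type nmt1, but the plasmid name specifies P81nmt1, generally known as the weakest of the attenuated thiamine-repressible nmt1 variants; the record does not resolve this difference further. In this arrangement, the marker-promoter-tag segment is typically amplified with primers carrying homology to a target locus and integrated at the 5′ end of a chromosomal gene. This places the gene under low-level, thiamine-regulated expression and adds an N-terminal 3xFLAG tag for detection or immunoprecipitation. The his3 marker offers an alternative to kanMX6 when combining several tagged alleles in one strain.
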