Addgene plasmid #19341: pFA6a-his3-P81nmt1-3FLAG
Depositing lab: Eishi Noguchi. Depositing organization: Drexel University. Publication: A vector system for genomic FLAG epitope-tagging in Schizosaccharomyces pombe. Noguchi C, Garabedian MV, Malik M, Noguchi E. Biotechnol J. 2008 Oct;3(9-10):1280-5. doi: 10.1002/biot.200800140. PubMed 18729046.
Backbone
  Vector backbone: pFA6a-kanMX6-P81nmt1-3FLAG
  Backbone size w/o insert (bp): 4000
  Vector type: Yeast Expression
Growth in bacteria
  Bacterial resistance: Ampicillin, 100 μg/mL
  Growth temperature: 37°C
  Growth strain: DH5alpha
  Growth instructions: DH5 alpha
  Copy number: Unknown
Gene/Insert
  Gene/Insert name: his3
  Species: S. pombe (fission yeast)
  Insert size (bp): 2000
  Entrez Gene: his3 (a.k.a. SPBC11B10.02c)
  Cloning method: Restriction Enzyme; 5′ cloning site BglII (unknown if destroyed); 3′ cloning site PmeI (unknown if destroyed)
  Sequencing primers: 5′ n/a
Terms and licenses: Academic/Nonprofit Terms; Industry Terms: Not Available to Industry
How to cite: pFA6a-his3-P81nmt1-3FLAG was a gift from Eishi Noguchi (Addgene plasmid # 19341 ; http://n2t.net/addgene:19341 ; RRID:Addgene_19341)
