>Addgene plasmid #19341 | pFA6a-his3-P81nmt1-3FLAG | addgene partial sequence | sequence record 25102 | SP6 5'-ATTTAGGTGACACTATAG-3'
GCGAGCTCGTCGCTGCGGTCGACGGATCTATATTACCCTGTTATCCCTAGCGGATCTGCCGGTAGAGGTG
TGGTCAATAAGAGCGACCTCATACTATACCTGAGAAAGCAACCTGACCTACAGGAAAGAGTTACTCAAGA
ATAAGAATTTTCGTTTTAAAACCTAAGAGTCACTTTAAAATTTGTATACACTTATTTTTTTTATAACTTA
TTTAATAATAAAAATCATAAATCATAAGAAATTCGCTTATTTAGAAGTGGCGCGCCCTATTTATCATCAT
CGTCCTTATAGTCCTTATCGTCGTCATCTTTGTAATCCTTGTCATCGTCGTCCTTGTAGTCCATATTAAT
TAAAGACATGATTTAACAAAGCGACTATAAGTCAGAAAGTGAGAATGAGATTGAAATAATTAATTCAACT
TATTCAATTGATGATATGCCAGGATTCCTCTTCCATCTTCAATGTTTCGATTAACAGGTCCATTATCCGG
TTTTTAGTTTCGCTGCACATTGCCGAATGACAATCGGATTCCTTTAAGCTTTGCTTTTGCCCTGTTTTCT
CTCCCCAGTAATCGTTGGGTGACTGAACCATCCAGTAGCCGAGAGTTACGTTTTTCCTGATTTAATAAAT
ATCCATATCTATTTGTCTCGTGGTGTTTTACAGCAACTAACCGAAATTACTATTTTGCATCATCCAACCA
TAANGAGACAACAATAATTCTAGAAAACATATANCAGGTGTTTTTTTCTATTACGTCNCANACNCCCGGG
TCCACTTTACCANGTTTNGGAACTTGTACCCAACNTTCATTTTTCGATTTGNAAGNG
